>Addgene plasmid #60564 | pReporter_3 | depositor full sequence | sequence record 97213 | pReporter_3 sequence 4332 bps
AGGTAGAGACCCACGAGGCAGACCTCAGCGCTAGCGGAGTGTATACTGGCTTACTATGTTGGCACTGATG
AGGGTGTCAGTGAAGTGCTTCATGTGGCAGGAGAAAAAAGGCTGCACCGGTGCGTCAGCAGAATATGTGA
TACAGGATATATTCCGCTTCCTCGCTCACTGACTCGCTACGCTCGGTCGTTCGACTGCGGCGAGCGGAAA
TGGCTTACGAACGGGGCGGAGATTTCCTGGAAGATGCCAGGAAGATACTTAACAGGGAAGTGAGAGGGCC
GCGGCAAAGCCGTTTTTCCATAGGCTCCGCCCCCCTGACAAGCATCACGAAATCTGACGCTCAAATCAGT
GGTGGCGAAACCCGACAGGACTATAAAGATACCAGGCGTTTCCCCTGGCGGCTCCCTCGTGCGCTCTCCT
GTTCCTGCCTTTCGGTTTACCGGTGTCATTCCGCTGTTATGGCCGCGTTTGTCTCATTCCACGCCTGACA
CTCAGTTCCGGGTAGGCAGTTCGCTCCAAGCTGGACTGTATGCACGAACCCCCCGTTCAGTCCGACCGCT
GCGCCTTATCCGGTAACTATCGTCTTGAGTCCAACCCGGAAAGACATGCAAAAGCACCACTGGCAGCAGC
CACTGGTAATTGATTTAGAGGAGTTAGTCTTGAAGTCATGCGCCGGTTAAGGCTAAACTGAAAGGACAAG
TTTTGGTGACTGCGCTCCTCCAAGCCAGTTACCTCGGTTCAAAGAGTTGGTAGCTCAGAGAACCTTCGAA
AAACCGCCCTGCAAGGCGGTTTTTTCGTTTTCAGAGCAAGAGATTACGCGCAGACCAAAACGATCTCAAG
AAGATCATCTTATTAAGGGGTCTGACGCTCAGTGGAACGAAAAGTATATATGAGTAAACTTGGTCTGACA
GCTCGAGGCTTGGATTCTCACCAATAAAAAACGCCCGGCGGCAACCGAGCGTTCTGAACAAATCCAGATG
GAGTTCTGAGGTCATTACTGGATCTATCAACAGGAGTCCAAGCGAGCTCGATATCAAATTACGCCCCGCC
CTGCCACTCATCGCAGTACTGTTGTAATTCATTAAGCATTCTGCCGACATGGAAGCCATCACAAACGGCA
TGATGAACCTGAATCGCCAGCGGCATCAGCACCTTGTCGCCTTGCGTATAATATTTGCCCATGGTGAAAA
CGGGGGCGAAGAAGTTGTCCATATTGGCCACGTTTAAATCAAAACTGGTGAAACTCACCCAGGGATTGGC
TGAGACGAAAAACATATTCTCAATAAACCCTTTAGGGAAATAGGCCAGGTTTTCACCGTAACACGCCACA
TCTTGCGAATATATGTGTAGAAACTGCCGGAAATCGTCGTGGTATTCACTCCAGAGCGATGAAAACGTTT
CAGTTTGCTCATGGAAAACGGTGTAACAAGGGTGAACACTATCCCATATCACCAGCTCACCGTCTTTCAT
TGCCATACGAAATTCCGGATGAGCATTCATCAGGCGGGCAAGAATGTGAATAAAGGCCGGATAAAACTTG
TGCTTATTTTTCTTTACGGTCTTTAAAAAGGCCGTAATATCCAGCTGAACGGTCTGGTTATAGGTACATT
GAGCAACTGACTGAAATGCCTCAAAATGTTCTTTACGATGCCATTGGGATATATCAACGGTGGTATATCC
AGTGATTTTTTTCTCCATTTTAGCTTCCTTAGCTCCTGAAAATCTCGATAACTCAAAAAATACGCCCGGT
AGTGATCTTATTTCATTATGGTGAAAGTTGGAACCTCTTACGTGCCCGATCAACTCGCGCGTTTGCCACC
TGACGTCTAAGAAAAGGAATATTCAGCAATTTGCCCGTGCCGAAGAAAGGCCCACCCGTGAAGGTGAGCC
AGTGAGTTGATTGTGCCACCTGACGTCTAAGAAACCATTATTATCATGACATTAACCTATAAAAATAGGC
GTATCACGAGGCAGAATTTCAGATAAAAAAAATCCTTAGCTTTCGCTAAGGATGATTTCTGGAATTCGCG
GCCGCTTCTAGAGTTTACAGCTAGCTCAGTCCTAGGTATTATGCTAGCTACTAGAGTCACACAGGAAAGT
ACTAGATGGCTTCCTCCGAAGACGTTATCAAAGAGTTCATGCGTTTCAAAGTTCGTATGGAAGGTTCCGT
TAACGGTCACGAGTTCGAAATCGAAGGTGAAGGTGAAGGTCGTCCGTACGAAGGTACCCAGACCGCTAAA
CTGAAAGTTACCAAAGGTGGTCCGCTGCCGTTCGCTTGGGACATCCTGTCCCCGCAGTTCCAGTACGGTT
CCAAAGCTTACGTTAAACACCCGGCTGACATCCCGGACTACCTGAAACTGTCCTTCCCGGAAGGTTTCAA
ATGGGAACGTGTTATGAACTTCGAAGACGGTGGTGTTGTTACCGTTACCCAGGACTCCTCCCTGCAAGAC
GGTGAGTTCATCTACAAAGTTAAACTGCGTGGTACCAACTTCCCGTCCGACGGTCCGGTTATGCAGAAAA
AAACCATGGGTTGGGAAGCTTCCACCGAACGTATGTACCCGGAAGACGGTGCTCTGAAAGGTGAAATCAA
AATGCGTCTGAAACTGAAAGACGGTGGTCACTACGACGCTGAAGTTAAAACCACCTACATGGCTAAAAAA
CCGGTTCAGCTGCCGGGTGCTTACAAAACCGACATCAAACTGGACATCACCTCCCACAACGAAGACTACA
CCATCGTTGAACAGTACGAACGTGCTGAAGGTCGTCACTCCACCGGTGCTTAATAATACTAGAGCCAGGC
ATCAAATAAAACGAAAGGCTCAGTCGAAAGACTGGGCCTTTCGTTTTATCTGTTGTTTGTCGGTGAACGC
TCTCTACTAGAGTCACACTGGCTCACCTTCGGGTGGGCCTTTCTGCGTTTATATACTAGTAGCGGCCGCT
GCAGTCCGGCAAAAAAACGGGCAAGGTGTCACCACCCTGCCCTTTTTCTTTAAAACCGAAAAGATTACTT
CGCGTTATGCAGGCTTCCTCGCTCACTGACTCGCTGCGCTCGGTCGTTCGGCTGCGGCGAGCGGTATCAG
CTCACTCAAAGGCGGTAATTTGACAGCTAGCTCAGTCCTAGGTATAATGCTAGCAGTTCGATGAGAGCGA
TAACGTTTGTAAAGGAGACTGATAATGGCATGTACAACTATACTCGTCGGTAAAAAGGCATCTTATTTAA
GCGTAGTTTTCGTCGTTTGCTGCAGGCCTTTTGTATAGTTCATCCATGCCATGTGTAATCCCAGCAGCTG
TTACAAACTCAAGAAGGACCATGTGGTCTCTCTTTTCGTTGGGATCTTTCGAAAGGGCAGATTGTGTGGA
CAGGTAATGGTTGTCTGGTAAAAGGACAGGGCCATCGCCAATTGGAGTATTTTGTTGATAATGGTCTGCT
AGTTGAACGCTTCCATCTTCAATGTTGTGTCTAATTTTGAAGTTAACTTTGATTCCATTCTTTTGTTTGT
CTGCCATGATGTATACATTGTGTGAGTTATAGTTGTATTCCAACTTGTGTCCAAGAATGTTTCCATCTTC
TTTAAAATCAATACCTTTTAACTCGATTCTATTAACAAGTGTATCACCTTCAAACTTGACTTCAGCACGT
GTCTTATAGTTCCCGTCATCTTTGAAAAATATAGTTCTTTCCTGTACATAACCTTCGGGCATGGCACTCT
TGAAAAAGTCATGCCGTTTCATATGATCTGGGTATCTTGAAAAGCATTGAACACCATAAGTCAAAGTAGT
GACAAGTGTTGGCCATGGAACAGGTAGTTTTCCAGTAGTGCAAATAAATTTAAGGGTAAGTTTTCCGTAT
GCTGCATCACCTTCACCCTCTCCACTGACAGAAAATTTGTGCCCATTAACATTACCATCTAATTCAACAA
GAATTGGGACAACTCCAGTGAAAAGTTCTTCTCCTTTACTCATCTAGTATTTCTCCTCTTTCTCTAGATT
AAACAAAATTATTTGTAGAGGCTGTTTCGTCCTCACGGACTCATCAGACCGGAAAGCACATCCGGTGACA
GCTAAGCATTATTTAGGCACTACAACTAGTATAGTTGTACATGAAAAACGCTGTATTTTTTTATCCATAC
AGAGGACACATGCCCTACCTCCATGATCTCTAGGGCGGCGGATTTGTCCTACTCAGGAGAGCGTTCACCG
ACAAACAACAGATAAAACGAAAGGCCCAGTCTTTCGACTGAGCCTTTCGTTTTATTTGATGCCACGCGTA
CCATGGGACTAGGGCCCATACCCAAAAAAAAACCCCGCCCCTGACAGGGCGGGGTTTTTTTT
Features (pLannotate 1.2.2; 20 found; start..end, strand, type, name):
     27..53      +  misc_feature   bom (fragment): basis of mobility region from pBR322
    152..207     -  rep_origin     RSF ori (fragment): Plasmids containing the RSF 1030 origin of replication can be propagated in E. coli cells that contain additional plasmids with compatible origins.
    295..839     -  rep_origin     p15A ori: Plasmids containing the medium-copy-number p15A origin of replication can be propagated in E. coli cells that contain a second plasmid with the ColE1 origin.
    924..1018    -  terminator     lambda t0 terminator: transcription terminator from phage lambda
   1042..1698    -  CDS            cat: CAT_ECOLX - Experimental evidence at protein level: Swiss-Prot protein existence level 1. This enzyme is an effector of chloramphenicol resistance in bacteria. From Escherichia coli. This protein is used as a marker in many commonly used cloning vectors, such as pACYC184.
   1699..1796    -  promoter       cat promoter: promoter of the E. coli cat gene encoding chloramphenicol acetyltransferase
   1861..1890    -  terminator     T3Te terminator: phage T3 early transcription terminator
   1976..2019    -  terminator     bacterial terminator: putative bacterial transcription terminator
   2022..2043    +  misc_feature   BioBrick prefix: BioBrick prefix for parts that do not start with "ATG"
   2047..2078    +  promoter       J23119 promoter (fragment): bacterial promoter (Registry of Standard Biological Parts BBa J23119)
   2106..2780    +  CDS            mRFP1: mRFP1 is a basic (constitutively fluorescent) red fluorescent protein published in 2002, derived from Discosoma sp.. It is reported to be a somewhat slowly-maturing monomer with low acid sensitivity.
   2803..2874    +  terminator     rrnB T1 terminator: transcription terminator T1 from the E. coli rrnB gene
   2890..2917    +  terminator     T7Te terminator: phage T7 early transcription terminator
   2924..2944    +  misc_feature   BioBrick suffix: universal suffix for all parts
   2945..3004    +  terminator     his operon terminator: This putative transcriptin terminator from the E. coli his operon has a 2-bp deletion introduced during synthesis. Its efficiency has not been determined.
   3100..3134    +  promoter       J23119 promoter: bacterial promoter (Registry of Standard Biological Parts BBa J23119)
   3219..3240    -  CDS            ssrA tag (LVA) (fragment): C-terminal peptide that mediates degradation in bacteria through the ClpXP and ClpAP proteases (McGinness et al., 2006) mutant LVA variant that confers accelerated degradation under some conditions (Andersen et al., 1998)
   3250..3963    -  CDS            GFP: green fluorescent protein
   4012..4061    -  misc_RNA       sTRSV HHRz: hammerhead ribozyme from the tobacco ringspot virus satellite RNA (Khvorova et al., 2003)
   4172..4258    -  terminator     rrnB T1 terminator: Escherichia coli rrnB; transcription terminator T1 from the E. coli rrnB gene
