>Addgene plasmid #60564 | pReporter_3 | addgene full sequence | sequence record 107113 | Addgene Assembled Sequence
AGGTAGAGACCCACGAGGCAGACCTCAGCGCTAGCGGAGTGTATACTGGCTTACTATGTTGGCACTGATG
AGGGTGTCAGTGAAGTGCTTCATGTGGCAGGAGAAAAAAGGCTGCACCGGTGCGTCAGCAGAATATGTGA
TACAGGATATATTCCGCTTCCTCGCTCACTGACTCGCTACGCTCGGTCGTTCGACTGCGGCGAGCGGAAA
TGGCTTACGAACGGGGCGGAGATTTCCTGGAAGATGCCAGGAAGATACTTAACAGGGAAGTGAGAGGGCC
GCGGCAAAGCCGTTTTTCCATAGGCTCCGCCCCCCTGACAAGCATCACGAAATCTGACGCTCAAATCAGT
GGTGGCGAAACCCGACAGGACTATAAAGATACCAGGCGTTTCCCCTGGCGGCTCCCTCGTGCGCTCTCCT
GTTCCTGCCTTTCGGTTTACCGGTGTCATTCCGCTGTTATGGCCGCGTTTGTCTCATTCCACGCCTGACA
CTCAGTTCCGGGTAGGCAGTTCGCTCCAAGCTGGACTGTATGCACGAACCCCCCGTTCAGTCCGACCGCT
GCGCCTTATCCGGTAACTATCGTCTTGAGTCCAACCCGGAAAGACATGCAAAAGCACCACTGGCAGCAGC
CACTGGTAATTGATTTAGAGGAGTTAGTCTTGAAGTCATGCGCCGGTTAAGGCTAAACTGAAAGGACAAG
TTTTGGTGACTGCGCTCCTCCAAGCCAGTTACCTCGGTTCAAAGAGTTGGTAGCTCAGAGAACCTTCGAA
AAACCGCCCTGCAAGGCGGTTTTTTCGTTTTCAGAGCAAGAGATTACGCGCAGACCAAAACGATCTCAAG
AAGATCATCTTATTAAGGGGTCTGACGCTCAGTGGAACGAAAAGTATATATGAGTAAACTTGGTCTGACA
GCTCGAGGCTTGGATTCTCACCAATAAAAAACGCCCGGCGGCAACCGAGCGTTCTGAACAAATCCAGATG
GAGTTCTGAGGTCATTACTGGATCTATCAACAGGAGTCCAAGCGAGCTCGATATCAAATTACGCCCCGCC
CTGCCACTCATCGCAGTACTGTTGTAATTCATTAAGCATTCTGCCGACATGGAAGCCATCACAAACGGCA
TGATGAACCTGAATCGCCAGCGGCATCAGCACCTTGTCGCCTTGCGTATAATATTTGCCCATGGTGAAAA
CGGGGGCGAAGAAGTTGTCCATATTGGCCACGTTTAAATCAAAACTGGTGAAACTCACCCAGGGATTGGC
TGAGACGAAAAACATATTCTCAATAAACCCTTTAGGGAAATAGGCCAGGTTTTCACCGTAACACGCCACA
TCTTGCGAATATATGTGTAGAAACTGCCGGAAATCGTCGTGGTATTCACTCCAGAGCGATGAAAACGTTT
CAGTTTGCTCATGGAAAACGGTGTAACAAGGGTGAACACTATCCCATATCACCAGCTCACCGTCTTTCAT
TGCCATACGAAATTCCGGATGAGCATTCATCAGGCGGGCAAGAATGTGAATAAAGGCCGGATAAAACTTG
TGCTTATTTTTCTTTACGGTCTTTAAAAAGGCCGTAATATCCAGCTGAACGGTCTGGTTATAGGTACATT
GAGCAACTGACTGAAATGCCTCAAAATGTTCTTTACGATGCCATTGGGATATATCAACGGTGGTATATCC
AGTGATTTTTTTCTCCATTTTAGCTTCCTTAGCTCCTGAAAATCTCGATAACTCAAAAAATACGCCCGGT
AGTGATCTTATTTCATTATGGTGAAAGTTGGAACCTCTTACGTGCCCGATCAACTCGCGCGTTTGCCACC
TGACGTCTAAGAAAAGGAATATTCAGCAATTTGCCCGTGCCGAAGAAAGGCCCACCCGTGAAGGTGAGCC
AGTGAGTTGATTGTGCCACCTGACGTCTAAGAAACCATTATTATCATGACATTAACCTATAAAAATAGGC
GTATCACGAGGCAGAATTTCAGATAAAAAAAATCCTTAGCTTTCGCTAAGGATGATTTCTGGAATTCGCG
GCCGCTTCTAGAGTTTACAGCTAGCTCAGTCCTAGGTATTATGCTAGCTACTAGAGTCACACAGGAAAGT
ACTAGATGGCTTCCTCCGAAGACGTTATCAAAGAGTTCATGCGTTTCAAAGTTCGTATGGAAGGTTCCGT
TAACGGTCACGAGTTCGAAATCGAAGGTGAAGGTGAAGGTCGTCCGTACGAAGGTACCCAGACCGCTAAA
CTGAAAGTTACCAAAGGTGGTCCGCTGCCGTTCGCTTGGGACATCCTGTCCCCGCAGTTCCAGTACGGTT
CCAAAGCTTACGTTAAACACCCGGCTGACATCCCGGACTACCTGAAACTGTCCTTCCCGGAAGGTTTCAA
ATGGGAACGTGTTATGAACTTCGAAGACGGTGGTGTTGTTACCGTTACCCAGGACTCCTCCCTGCAAGAC
GGTGAGTTCATCTACAAAGTTAAACTGCGTGGTACCAACTTCCCGTCCGACGGTCCGGTTATGCAGAAAA
AAACCATGGGTTGGGAAGCTTCCACCGAACGTATGTACCCGGAAGACGGTGCTCTGAAAGGTGAAATCAA
AATGCGTCTGAAACTGAAAGACGGTGGTCACTACGACGCTGAAGTTAAAACCACCTACATGGCTAAAAAA
CCGGTTCAGCTGCCGGGTGCTTACAAAACCGACATCAAACTGGACATCACCTCCCACAACGAAGACTACA
CCATCGTTGAACAGTACGAACGTGCTGAAGGTCGTCACTCCACCGGTGCTTAATAATACTAGAGCCAGGC
ATCAAATAAAACGAAAGGCTCAGTCGAAAGACTGGGCCTTTCGTTTTATCTGTTGTTTGTCGGTGAACGC
TCTCTACTAGAGTCACACTGGCTCACCTTCGGGTGGGCCTTTCTGCGTTTATATACTAGTAGCGGCAGCT
GCAGTCCGGCAAAAAAGGGCAAGGTGTCACCACCCTGCCCTTTTTCTTTAAAACCGAAAAGATTACTTCG
CGTTATGCAGGCTTCCTCGCTCACTGACTCGCTGCGCTCGGTCGTTCGGCTGCGGCGAGCGGTATCAGCT
CACTCAAAGGCGGTAATTTGACAGCTAGCTCAGTCCTAGGTATAATGCTAGCAGTTCGATGAGAGCGATA
ACGTTTGTAAAGGAGACTGATAATGGCATGTACAACTATACTCGTCGGTAAAAAGGCATCTTATTTAAGC
GTAGTTTTCGTCGTTTGCTGCAGGCCTTTTGTATAGTTCATCCATGCCATGTGTAATCCCAGCAGCTGTT
ACAAACTCAAGAAGGACCATGTGGTCTCTCTTTTCGTTGGGATCTTTCGAAAGGGCAGATTGTGTGGACA
GGTAATGGTTGTCTGGTAAAAGGACAGGGCCATCGCCAATTGGAGTATTTTGTTGATAATGGTCTGCTAG
TTGAACGCTTCCATCTTCAATGTTGTGTCTAATTTTGAAGTTAACTTTGATTCCATTCTTTTGTTTGTCT
GCCATGATGTATACATTGTGTGAGTTATAGTTGTATTCCAACTTGTGTCCAAGAATGTTTCCATCTTCTT
TAAAATCAATACCTTTTAACTCGATTCTATTAACAAGTGTATCACCTTCAAACTTGACTTCAGCACGTGT
CTTATAGTTCCCGTCATCTTTGAAAAATATAGTTCTTTCCTGTACATAACCTTCGGGCATGGCACTCTTG
AAAAAGTCATGCCGTTTCATATGATCTGGGTATCTTGAAAAGCATTGAACACCATAAGTCAAAGTAGTGA
CAAGTGTTGGCCATGGAACAGGTAGTTTTCCAGTAGTGCAAATAAATTTAAGGGTAAGTTTTCCGTATGC
TGCATCACCTTCACCCTCTCCACTGACAGAAAATTTGTGCCCATTAACATTACCATCTAATTCAACAAGA
ATTGGGACAACTCCAGTGAAAAGTTCTTCTCCTTTACTCATCTAGTATTTCTCCTCTTTCTCTAGATTAA
ACAAAATTATTTGTAGAGGCTGTTTCGTCCTCACGGACTCATCAGACCGGAAAGCACATCCGGTGACAGC
TAAGCATTATTTAGGCACTACAACTAGTATAGTTGTACATGAAAAACGCTGTATTTTTTTATCCATACAG
AGGACACATGCCCTACCTCCATGATCTCTAGGGCGGCGGATTTGTCCTACTCAGGAGAGCGTTCACCGAC
AAACAACAGATAAAACGAAAGGCCCAGTCTTTCGACTGAGCCTTTCGTTTTATTTGATGCCACGCGTACC
ATGGGACTAGGGCCCATACCCAAAAAAAAACCCCGCCCCTGACAGGGCGGGGTTTTTTTT
Features (pLannotate 1.2.2; 20 found; start..end, strand, type, name):
     27..53      +  misc_feature   bom (fragment): basis of mobility region from pBR322
    152..207     -  rep_origin     RSF ori (fragment): Plasmids containing the RSF 1030 origin of replication can be propagated in E. coli cells that contain additional plasmids with compatible origins.
    295..839     -  rep_origin     p15A ori: Plasmids containing the medium-copy-number p15A origin of replication can be propagated in E. coli cells that contain a second plasmid with the ColE1 origin.
    924..1018    -  terminator     lambda t0 terminator: transcription terminator from phage lambda
   1042..1698    -  CDS            cat: CAT_ECOLX - Experimental evidence at protein level: Swiss-Prot protein existence level 1. This enzyme is an effector of chloramphenicol resistance in bacteria. From Escherichia coli. This protein is used as a marker in many commonly used cloning vectors, such as pACYC184.
   1699..1796    -  promoter       cat promoter: promoter of the E. coli cat gene encoding chloramphenicol acetyltransferase
   1861..1890    -  terminator     T3Te terminator: phage T3 early transcription terminator
   1976..2019    -  terminator     bacterial terminator: putative bacterial transcription terminator
   2022..2043    +  misc_feature   BioBrick prefix: BioBrick prefix for parts that do not start with "ATG"
   2047..2078    +  promoter       J23119 promoter (fragment): bacterial promoter (Registry of Standard Biological Parts BBa J23119)
   2106..2780    +  CDS            mRFP1: mRFP1 is a basic (constitutively fluorescent) red fluorescent protein published in 2002, derived from Discosoma sp.. It is reported to be a somewhat slowly-maturing monomer with low acid sensitivity.
   2803..2874    +  terminator     rrnB T1 terminator: transcription terminator T1 from the E. coli rrnB gene
   2890..2917    +  terminator     T7Te terminator: phage T7 early transcription terminator
   2924..2944    +  misc_feature   BioBrick suffix: universal suffix for all parts
   2945..3002    +  terminator     his operon terminator: This putative transcriptin terminator from the E. coli his operon has a 2-bp deletion introduced during synthesis. Its efficiency has not been determined.
   3098..3132    +  promoter       J23119 promoter: bacterial promoter (Registry of Standard Biological Parts BBa J23119)
   3217..3238    -  CDS            ssrA tag (LVA) (fragment): C-terminal peptide that mediates degradation in bacteria through the ClpXP and ClpAP proteases (McGinness et al., 2006) mutant LVA variant that confers accelerated degradation under some conditions (Andersen et al., 1998)
   3248..3961    -  CDS            GFP: green fluorescent protein
   4010..4059    -  misc_RNA       sTRSV HHRz: hammerhead ribozyme from the tobacco ringspot virus satellite RNA (Khvorova et al., 2003)
   4170..4256    -  terminator     rrnB T1 terminator: Escherichia coli rrnB; transcription terminator T1 from the E. coli rrnB gene
