[The description below was written by a language model from this plasmid's Addgene catalogue record and pLannotate feature annotations shown in this document.]
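Description:
pReporter_3 is a 4.3 kb bacterial reporter plasmid for detecting the activity of a serine-type integrase in E. coli. The named backbone is not recorded, but the feature tables show a medium-copy p15A origin, which is compatible with ColE1-type plasmids and so allows co-maintenance with a separate integrase expression plasmid. They also show a chloramphenicol acetyltransferase (cat) gene under its own promoter, followed by the lambda t0 terminator, for chloramphenicol selection. The depositor and repository-assembled sequences differ by only two bases and give the same annotation.

The payload is a synthetic invertible cassette (attB-GFPmut3-RiboJ-attP). A strong constitutive promoter, BBa_J23119, sits upstream of the attB site and fires toward a gfp coding sequence that lies in the opposite orientation, so no functional GFP transcript is made in the starting state. When the cognate integrase is expressed, recombination between attB and attP flips the intervening segment, placing gfp in the sense orientation and switching on fluorescence. The sites are converted to attL and attR, so the flip acts as a permanent record. Because attL then falls in the 5'UTR, a spacer and the self-cleaving ribozyme RiboJ (annotated as the sTRSV hammerhead ribozyme) are included to insulate gfp expression from that sequence. The annotation also detects a fragment of an ssrA (LVA) degradation tag at the GFP C-terminus and an rrnB T1 terminator beyond the cassette. The att sites themselves are not annotated, and the record does not say which integrase recognises them.

A separate BioBrick-flanked unit expresses mRFP1 from a J23119-like promoter with rrnB T1 and T7Te terminators, giving constitutive red fluorescence to help gate cells in flow cytometry. The plasmid comes from work on recombinase-based genetic memory.
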