Addgene plasmid #60564: pReporter_3
Purpose: A reporter plasmid containing the attB and attP sites flanking a green fluorescent protein reporter gene (gfp).
Depositing lab: Christopher Voigt. Depositing organization: Massachusetts Institute of Technology. Publication: Permanent genetic memory with >1-byte capacity. Yang L, Nielsen AA, Fernandez-Rodriguez J, McClune CJ, Laub MT, Lu TK, Voigt CA. Nat Methods. 2014 Dec;11(12):1261-6. doi: 10.1038/nmeth.3147. Epub 2014 Oct 26. PubMed 25344638.
Backbone
  Vector backbone: unknown
  Total vector size (bp): 4332
  Vector type: Bacterial Expression
Growth in bacteria
  Bacterial resistance: Chloramphenicol, 25 μg/mL
  Growth temperature: 37°C
  Growth strain: DH10B
  Copy number: Unknown
Gene/Insert
  Gene/Insert name: Reporter_3 (alt name: attB-GFPmut3-RiboJ-attP)
  Species: Synthetic
  Promoter: BBa_J23119
  Cloning method: Unknown
  Sequencing primers: 5′ GFP-F; 3′ GFP-R
Terms and licenses: Academic/Nonprofit Terms; Industry Terms: Not Available to Industry
Depositor comments: This reporter plasmid contains the attB and attP sites flanking a green fluorescent protein reporter gene (gfp). A strong constitutive promoter (BBa_J23119) is placed upstream of the attB site, which transcribes in the opposite orientation as gfp. After the integrase is expressed, the orientation of gfp is inverted and it is transcribed. After inversion, recombined attB and attP sites result in the formation of attL and attR. The attL site is located on the 5'UTR and could impact gfp expression. To insulate against this effect, we included a spacer and the ribozyme RiboJ. Also contains mRFP in order to aid the gating of cells.
How to cite: pReporter_3 was a gift from Christopher Voigt (Addgene plasmid # 60564 ; http://n2t.net/addgene:60564 ; RRID:Addgene_60564)
