>Addgene plasmid #60564 | pReporter_3 | addgene partial sequence | sequence record 106371 | GFP-F 5'-GGTCCTTCTTGAGTTTGTAAC-3'
CGACGAAAACTACGCTTAAATAAGATGCCTTTTTACCGACGAGTATAGTTGTACATGCCATTATCAGTCT
CCTTTACAAACGTTATCGCTCTCATCGAACTGCTAGCATTATACCTAGGACTGAGCTAGCTGTCAAATTA
CCGCCTTTGAGTGAGCTGATACCGCTCGCCGCAGCCGAACGACCGAGCGCAGCGAGTCAGTGAGCGAGGA
AGCCTGCATAACGCGAAGTAATCTTTTCGGTTTTAAAGAAAAAGGGCAGGGTGGTGACACCTTGCCCTTT
TTTGCCGGACTGCAGCTGCCGCTACTAGTATATAAACGCAGAAAGGCCCACCCGAAGGTGAGCCAGTGTG
ACTCTAGTAGAGAGCGTTCACCGACAAACAACAGATAAAACGAAAGGCCCAGTCTTTCGACTGAGCCTTT
CGTTTTATTTGATGCCTGGCTCTAGTATTATTAAGCACCGGTGGAGTGACGACCTTCAGCACGTTCGTAC
TGTTCAACGATGGTGTAGTCTTCGTTGTGGGAGGTGATGTCCAG
