>Addgene plasmid #60564 | pReporter_3 | addgene partial sequence | sequence record 106416 | GFP-R 5'-CCATCTAATTCAACAAGAATTGGGACAAC-3'
CTCATCTAGTATTTCTCCTCTTTCTCTAGATTAAACAAAATTATTTGTAGAGGCTGTTTCGTCCTCACGG
ACTCATCAGACCGGAAAGCACATCCGGTGACAGCTAAGCATTATTTAGGCACTACAACTAGTATAGTTGT
ACATGAAAAACGCTGTATTTTTTTATCCATACAGAGGACACATGCCCTACCTCCATGATCTCTAGGGCGG
CGGATTTGTCCTACTCAGGAGAGCGTTCACCGACAAACAACAGATAAAACGAAAGGCCCAGTCTTTCGAC
TGAGCCTTTCGTTTTATTTGATGCCACGCGTACCATGGGACTAGGGCCCATACCCAAAAAAAAACCCCGC
CCCTGACAGGGCGGGGTTTTTTTTAGGTAGAGACCCACGAGGCAGACCTCAGCGCTAGCGGAGTGTATAC
TGGCTTACTATGTTGGCACTGATGAGGGTGTCAGTGAAGTGCTTCATGTGGCAGGAGAAAAAAGGCTGCA
CCGGTGCGTCAGCAGAATATGTGATACAGGATATATTCCGCTTCCTCGCTCACTGACTCGCTACGCTCGG
TCGTTCGACTGCGGCGAGCGGAAATGGCTTACGAACGGGGCGGAGATTTCCTGGAAGATGCCAGGAAGAT
ACTTAACAGGGAAGTGAGAGGGCCGCGGCAAAGCCGTTTTTCCATAGGCTCCGCCCCCCTGACAAGCATC
ACGAAATCTGACGCTCAAATCAGTGGTGGCGAAACCCGACAGGACTATAAAGATACCAGGCGTT
